>Addgene plasmid #183238 | pcDNA3.1-HNF1A-delta-IDR2 | addgene full sequence | sequence record 362705 | Addgene NGS Result
CACTAGTGACTACAAAGACGATGACGATAAATAAAACCAGCCTCAAGAACACCCGAATGGAGTCTCTAAG
CTACATAATACCAACTTACACTTTACAAAATGTTGTCCCCCAAAATGTAGCCATTCGTATCTGCTCCTAA
TAAAAAGAAAGTTTCTTCACCTGCAGATATCCAGCACAGTGGCGGCCGCTCGAGTCTAGAGGGCCCGTTT
AAACCCGCTGATCAGCCTCGACTGTGCCTTCTAGTTGCCAGCCATCTGTTGTTTGCCCCTCCCCCGTGCC
TTCCTTGACCCTGGAAGGTGCCACTCCCACTGTCCTTTCCTAATAAAATGAGGAAATTGCATCGCATTGT
CTGAGTAGGTGTCATTCTATTCTGGGGGGTGGGGTGGGGCAGGACAGCAAGGGGGAGGATTGGGAAGACA
ATAGCAGGCATGCTGGGGATGCGGTGGGCTCTATGGCTTCTGAGGCGGAAAGAACCAGCTGGGGCTCTAG
GGGGTATCCCC
[124 nt withheld, positions 502-625]
C
[91 nt withheld, positions 627-717]
A
[49 nt withheld, positions 719-767]
CCTTTGACGTTGGAGTCCACGTTCTTT
[37 nt withheld, positions 795-831]
ACCCTATCTCGGTCTATTCTTTTGATTTATAAGGGATTTTGCCGATTTCGGCCTATTGGTTAAAAAATGA
GCTGATTTAACAAAAATTTAACGCGAATTAATTCTGTGGAATGTGTGTCAGTTAGGGTGTGGAAAGTCCC
CAGGCTCCCCAGCAGGCAGAAGTATGCAAAGCATGCATCTCAATTAGTCAGCAACCAGGTGTGGAAAGTC
CCCAGGCTCCCCAGCAGGCAGAAGTATGCAAAGCATGCATCTCAATTAGTCAGCAACCATAGTCCCGCCC
CTAACTCCGCCCATCCCGCCCCTAACTCCGCCCAGTTCCGCCCATTCTCCGCCCCATGGCTGACTAATTT
TTTTTATTTATGCAGAGGCCGAGGCCGCCTCTGCCTCTGAGCTATTCCAGAAGTAGTGAGGAGGCTTTTT
TGGAGGCCTAGGCTTTTGCAAAAAGCTCCCGGGAGCTTGTATATCCATTTTCGGATCTGATCAGCACGTG
TTGACAATTAATCATCGGCATAGTATATCGGCATAGTATAATACGACAAGGTGAGGAACTAAACCATGGC
CAAGTTGACCAGTGCCGTTCCGGTGCTCACCGCGCGCGACGTCGCCGGAGCGGTCGAGTTCTGGACCGAC
CGGCTCGGGTTCTCCCGGGACTTCGTGGAGGACGACTTCGCCGGTGTGGTCCGGGACGACGTGACCCTGT
TCATCAGCGCGGTCCAGGACCAGGTGGTGCCGGACAACACCCTGGCCTGGGTGTGGGTGCGCGGCCTGGA
CGAGCTGTACGCCGAGTGGTCGGAGGTCGTGTCCACGAACTTCCGGGACGCCTCCGGGCCGGCCATGACC
GAGATCGGCGAGCAGCCGTGGGGGCGGGAGTTCGCCCTGCGCGACCCGGCCGGCAACTGCGTGCACTTCG
TGGCCGAGGAGCAGGACTGACACGTGCTACGAGATTTCGATTCCACCGCCGCCTTCTATGAAAGGTTGGG
CTTCGGAATCGTTTTCCGGGACGCCGGCTGGATGATCCTCCAGCGCGGGGATCTCATGCTGGAGTTCTTC
GCCCACCCCAACTTGTTTATTGCAGCTTATAATGGTTACAAATAAAGCAATAGCATCACAAATTTCACAA
ATAAAGCATTTTTTTCACTGCATTCTAGTTGTGGTTTGTCCAAACTCATCAATGTATCTTATCATGTCTG
TATACCGTCGACCTCTAGCTAGAGCTTGGCGTAATCATGGTCATAGCTGTTTCCTGTGTGAAATTGTTAT
CCGCTCACAATTCCACACAACATACGAGCCGGAAGCATAAAGTGTAAAGCCTGGGGTGCCTAATGAGTGA
GCTAACTCACATTAATTGCGTTGCGCTCACTGCCCGCTTTCCAGTCGGGAAACCTGTCGTGCCAGCTGCA
TTAATGAATCGGCCAACGCGCGGGGAGAGGCGGTTTGCGTATTGGGCGCTCTTCCGCTTCCTCGCTCACT
GACTCGCTGCGCTCGGTCGTTCGGCTGCGGCGAGCGGTATCAGCTCACTCAAAGGCGGTAATACGGTTAT
CCACAGAATCAGGGGATAACGCAGGAAAGAACATGTGAGCAAAAGGCCAGCAAAAGGCCAGGAACCGTAA
AAAGGCCGCGTTGCTGGCGTTTTTCCATAGGCTCCGCCCCCCTGACGAGCATCACAAAAATCGACGCTCA
AGTCAGAGGTGGCGAAACCCGACAGGACTATAAAGATACCAGGCGTTTCCCCCTGGAAGCTCCCTCGTGC
GCTCTCCTGTTCCGACCCTGCCGCTTACCGGATACCTGTCCGCCTTTCTCCCTTCGGGAAGCGTGGCGCT
TTCTCATAGCTCACGCTGTAGGTATCTCAGTTCGGTGTAGGTCGTTCGCTCCAAGCTGGGCTGTGTGCAC
GAACCCCCCGTTCAGCCCGACCGCTGCGCCTTATCCGGTAACTATCGTCTTGAGTCCAACCCGGTAAGAC
ACGACTTATCGCCACTGGCAGCAGCCACTGGTAACAGGATTAGCAGAGCGAGGTATGTAGGCGGTGCTAC
AGAGTTCTTGAAGTGGTGGCCTAACTACGGCTACACTAGAAGAACAGTATTTGGTATCTGCGCTCTGCTG
AAGCCAGTTACCTTCGGAAAAAGAGTTGGTAGCTCTTGATCCGGCAAACAAACCACCGCTGGTAGCGGTG
GTTTTTTTGTTTGCAAGCAGCAGATTACGCGCAGAAAAAAAGGATCTCAAGAAGATCCTTTGATCTTTTC
TACGGGGTCTGACGCTCAGTGGAACGAAAACTCACGTTAAGGGATTTTGGTCATGAGATTATCAAAAAGG
ATCTTCACCTAGATCCTTTTAAATTAAAAATGAAGTTTTAAATCAATCTAAAGTATATATGAGTAAACTT
GGTCTGACAGTTACCAATGCTTAATCAGTGAGGCACCTATCTCAGCGATCTGTCTATTTCGTTCATCCAT
AGTTGCCTGACTCCCCGTCGTGTAGATAACTACGATACGGGAGGGCTTACCATCTGGCCCCAGTGCTGCA
ATGATACCGCGAGACCCACGCTCACCGGCTCCAGATTTATCAGCAATAAACCAGCCAGCCGGAAGGGCCG
AGCGCAGAAGTGGTCCTGCAACTTTATCCGCCTCCATCCAGTCTATTAATTGTTGCCGGGAAGCTAGAGT
AAGTAGTTCGCCAGTTAATAGTTTGCGCAACGTTGTTGCCATTGCTACAGGCATCGTGGTGTCACGCTCG
TCGTTTGGTATGGCTTCATTCAGCTCCGGTTCCCAACGATCAAGGCGAGTTACATGATCCCCCATGTTGT
GCAAAAAAGCGGTTAGCTCCTTCGGTCCTCCGATCGTTGTCAGAAGTAAGTTGGCCGCAGTGTTATCACT
CATGGTTATGGCAGCACTGCATAATTCTCTTACTGTCATGCCATCCGTAAGATGCTTTTCTGTGACTGGT
GAGTACTCAACCAAGTCATTCTGAGAATAGTGTATGCGGCGACCGAGTTGCTCTTGCCCGGCGTCAATAC
GGGATAATACCGCGCCACATAGCAGAACTTTAAAAGTGCTCATCATTGGAAAACGTTCTTCGGGGCGAAA
ACTCTCAAGGATCTTACCGCTGTTGAGATCCAGTTCGATGTAACCCACTCGTGCACCCAACTGATCTTCA
GCATCTTTTACTTTCACCAGCGTTTCTGGGTGAGCAAAAACAGGAAGGCAAAATGCCGCAAAAAAGGGAA
TAAGGGCGACACGGAAATGTTGAATACTCATACTCTTCCTTTTTCAATATTATTGAAGCATTTATCAGGG
TTATTGTCTCATGAGCGGATACATATTTGAATGTATTTAGAAAAATAAACAAATAGGGGTTCCGCGCACA
TTTCCCCGAAAAGTGCCACCTGACGTCGACGGATCGGGAGATCTCCCGATCCCCTATGGTGCACTCTCAG
TACAATCTGCTCTGATGCCGCATAGTTAAGCCAGTATCTGCTCCCTGCTTGTGTGTTGGAGGTCGCTGAG
TAGTGCGCGAGCAAAATTTAAGCTACAACAAGGCAAGGCTTGACCGACAATTGCATGAAGAATCTGCTTA
GGGTTAGGCGTTTTGCGCTGCTTCGCGATGTACGGGCCAGATATACGCGTTGACATTGATTATTGACTAG
TTATTAATAGTAATCAATTACGGGGTCATTAGTTCATAGCCCATATATGGAGTTCCGCGTTACATAACTT
ACGGTAAATGGCCCGCCTGGCTGACCGCCCAACGACCCCCGCCCATTGACGTCAATAATGACGTATGTTC
CCATAGTAACGCCAATAGGGACTTTCCATTGACGTCAATGGGTGGAGTATTTACGGTAAACTGCCCACTT
GGCAGTACATCAAGTGTATCATATGCCAAGTACGCCCCCTATTGACGTCAATGACGGTAAATGGCCCGCC
TGGCATTATGCCCAGTACATGACCTTATGGGACTTTCCTACTTGGCAGTACATCTACGTATTAGTCATCG
CTATTACCATGGTGATGCGGTTTTGGCAGTACATCAATGGGCGTGGATAGCGGTTTGACTCACGGGGATT
TCCAAGTCTCCACCCCATTGACGTCAATGGGAGTTTGTTTTGGCACCAAAATCAACGGGACTTTCCAAAA
TGTCGTAACAACTCCGCCCCATTGACGCAAATGGGCGGTAGGCGTGTACGGTGGGAGGTCTATATAAGCA
GAGCTCTCTGGCTAACTAGAGAACCCACTGCTTACTGGCTTATCGAAATTAATACGACTCACTATAGGGA
GACCCAAGCTGGCTAGCGTTTAAACTTAAGCTTGGTACCGAGCTCGGATCCACTAGTCCAGTGTGGTGGG
CACCATGGTTTCTAAACTGAGCCAGCTGCAGACGGAGCTCCTGGCGGCCCTGCTGGAGTCAGGGCTGAGC
AAAGAGGCACTGATCCAGGCACTGGGTGAGCCGGGGCCCTACCTCCTGGCTGGAGAAGGCCCCCTGGACA
AGGGGGAGTCCTGCGGCGGCGGTCGAGGGGAGCTGGCTGAGCTGCCCAATGGGCTGGGGGAGACTCGGGG
CTCCGAGGACGAGACGGACGACGATGGGGAAGACTTCACGCCACCCATCCTCAAAGAGCTGGAGAACCTC
AGCCCTGAGGAGGCGGCCCACCAGAAAGCCGTGGTGGAGACCCTTCTGCAGGAGGACCCGTGGCGTGTGG
CGAAGATGGTCAAGTCCTACCTGCAGCAGCACAACATCCCACAGCGGGAGGTGGTCGATACCACTGGCCT
CAACCAGTCCCACCTGTCCCAACACCTCAACAAGGGCACTCCCATGAAGACGCAGAAGCGGGCCGCCCTG
TACACCTGGTACGTCCGCAAGCAGCGAGAGGTGGCGCAGCAGTTCACCCATGCAGGGCAGGGAGGGCTGA
TTGAAGAGCCCACAGGTGATGAGCTACCAACCAAGAAGGGGCGGAGGAACCGTTTCAAGTGGGGCCCAGC
ATCCCAGCAGATCCTGTTCCAGGCCTATGAGAGGCAGAAGAACCCTAGCAAGGAGGAGCGAGAGACGCTA
GTGGAGGAGTGCAATAGGGCGGAATGCATCCAGAGAGGGGTGTCCCCATCACAGGCACAGGGGCTGGGCT
CCAACCTCGTCACGGAGGTGCGTGTCTACAACTGGTTTGCCAACCGGCGCAAAGAAGAAGCCTTCCGGCA
CAAGCTGGCCATGGACACGTACAGCGGGCCCCCCCCAGGGCCAGGCCCGGGACCTGCGCTGCCCGCTCAC
AGCTCCCCTGGCCTGCCTCCACCTGCCCTCTCCCCCAGTAAGGTCCACGGTGTGCGCTATGGACAGCCTG
CGACCAGTGAGACTGCAGAAGTACCCTCAAGCAGCGGCGGTCCCTTAGTGACAGTGTCTACACCCCTCCA
CCAAGTGTCCCCCACGGGCCTGGAGCCCAGCCACAGCCTGCTGAGTACAGAAGCCAAGCTGGTCTCAGCA
GCTGGGGGCCCCCTCCCCCCTGTCAGCACCCTGACAGCACTGCACAGCTTGGAGCAGACATCCCCAGGCC
TCAACCAGCAGCCCCAGAACCTCATCATGGCCTCACTTCCTGGGGTCATGACCATCGGGCCTGGTGAGCC
TGCCTCCCTGGGTCCTACGTTCACCAACACAGGTGCCTCCACCCTGGTCATCGGCCTGGCCTCCACGCAG
GCACAGAGTGTGCCGGTCATCAACAGCATGGGCAGCAGCCTGACCACCCTGCAGCCCGTCCAGTTCTCCC
AGCCGCTGCACCCCTCCTACCAGCAGCCGCTCATGCCACCTGTGCAGAGCCATGTGACCCAGAGCCCCTT
CATGGCCACCATGGCTCAGCTGCAGAGCCCCCACGCCCTCTACAGCCACAAGCCCGAGGTGGCCCAGTAC
ACCCACACGGGCCTGCTCCCGCAGACTATGCTCATCACCGACACCACCAACCTGAGCGCCCTGGCCAGCC
TCACGCCCACCAAGCAGGTCTTCACCGGCATCCAGCACCTGCAGCCGGCCCACCGGCTCAGCGCCAGCCC
CACAGTGTCCTCCAGCAGCCTGGTGCTGTACCAGAGCTCAGACTCCAGCAATGGCCAGAGCCACCTGCTG
CCATCCAACCACAGCGTCATCGAGACCTTCATCTCCACCCAGATGGCCTCTTCCTCCCAGGAATT
Features (pLannotate 1.2.2; 23 found; start..end, strand, type, name):
      8..31      +  CDS            3xFLAG (fragment): three tandem FLAG® epitope tags
     35..160     +  3'UTR          Xenopus globin 3'-UTR: 3'-UTR of the major beta-globin gene of Xenopus laevis
    232..456     +  polyA_signal   bGH poly(A) signal: bovine growth hormone polyadenylation signal
    460..481     +  promoter       SV40 promoter (fragment): SV40 enhancer and early promoter
    502..930     +  rep_origin     f1 ori (sequence partly withheld): f1 bacteriophage origin of replication; arrow indicates direction of (+) strand synthesis
    944..1273    +  promoter       SV40 promoter: SV40 enhancer and early promoter
   1321..1368    +  promoter       EM7 promoter: synthetic bacterial promoter&nbsp
   1387..1761    +  CDS            BleoR: antibiotic-binding protein; Sh ble from Streptoalloteichus hindustanus; confers resistance to bleomycin, phleomycin, and Zeocin™
   1771..1896    +  CDS            ble (fragment): BLE_KLEPN - Experimental evidence at protein level: Swiss-Prot protein existence level 1. Binding protein with a strong affinity to the bleomycin family of antibiotics. Binds to CL990; an antimitotic-antibiotic compound. From Klebsiella pneumoniae.
   1891..2012    +  polyA_signal   SV40 poly(A) signal: SV40 polyadenylation signal
   2085..2101    -  protein_bind   lac operator: The lac repressor binds to the lac operator to inhibit transcription in E. coli. This inhibition can be relieved by adding lactose or isopropyl-β-D-thiogalactopyranoside (IPTG). lac repressor encoded by lacI
   2109..2139    -  promoter       lac promoter: promoter for the E. coli lac operon
   2154..2175    -  protein_bind   CAP binding site: CAP binding activates transcription in the presence of cAMP. E. coli catabolite activator protein
   2188..2280    -  CDS            lacI (fragment): lac repressor; lacI; The lac repressor binds to the lac operator to inhibit transcription in E. coli. This inhibition can be relieved by adding lactose or isopropyl-β-D-thiogalactopyranoside (IPTG).
   2463..3051    -  rep_origin     ori: high-copy-number ColE1/pMB1/pBR322/pUC origin of replication
   3222..4082    -  CDS            AmpR: β-lactamase; bla; confers resistance to ampicillin, carbenicillin, and related antibiotics
   4083..4187    -  promoter       AmpR promoter: bla
   4246..4298    -  misc_feature   bom (fragment): basis of mobility region from pBR322
   4453..4832    +  enhancer       CMV enhancer: human cytomegalovirus immediate early enhancer
   4833..5036    +  promoter       CMV promoter: human cytomegalovirus (CMV) immediate early promoter
   5032..5065    +  LTR            5' LTR (truncated) (fragment): truncated 5' long terminal repeat (LTR) from HIV-1
   5081..5099    +  promoter       T7 promoter: promoter for bacteriophage T7 RNA polymerase
   5176..6981    +  CDS            HNF1A: HNF1A_HUMAN - Also known as TCF1. Experimental evidence at protein level: Swiss-Prot protein existence level 1. Transcriptional activator that regulates the tissue specific expression of multiple genes, especially in pancreatic islet cells and in liver (By similarity). Binds to the inverted palindrome 5'- GTTAATNATTAAC-3' (PubMed:12453420, PubMed:10966642). Activates the transcription of CYP1A2, CYP2E1 and CYP3A11 (By similarity). From Homo sapiens (Human).
