[The description below was written by a language model from this plasmid's Addgene catalogue record and pLannotate feature annotations shown in this document.]
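Description:
pcDNA3.1-HNF1A-delta-IDR2 is a mammalian expression plasmid built on a modified pcDNA3.1 backbone (pcDNA3.1-Flag-UTR) that drives production of a FLAG-tagged deletion mutant of human HNF1A, the homeodomain transcription factor active in pancreatic islet cells and liver. The coding sequence lacks amino acids 545–573, which the record describes as an intrinsically disordered region. It was inserted by Gibson assembly downstream of the CMV immediate-early enhancer and promoter, with a T7 promoter lying between the CMV promoter and the open reading frame. Because the sequence is circular, the HNF1A reading frame ends at the numbering junction and continues directly into the backbone-encoded C-terminal FLAG epitope, which is annotated as a fragment of a 3xFLAG element. This is followed by the Xenopus laevis beta-globin 3′ UTR and the bovine growth hormone polyadenylation signal, which together provide the 3′ end of the transcript.

In E. coli the plasmid is maintained at high copy from a ColE1/pUC-type origin under ampicillin selection (AmpR with its own promoter), and an f1 origin is also present. A second cassette places the Sh ble bleomycin/Zeocin resistance gene under both the SV40 early promoter and the bacterial EM7 promoter, terminated by an SV40 poly(A) signal. This could in principle allow Zeocin selection in mammalian cells or bacteria, although the catalogue entry lists only ampicillin. Small annotated fragments of lac regulatory sequence, bom and an HIV-1 LTR are likely backbone remnants or short similarity matches rather than functional parts. The construct is intended for expressing this mutant in mammalian cells, with the FLAG tag available for detection or immunoprecipitation, presumably to test what the deleted region contributes to HNF1A function.
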