Addgene plasmid #183238: pcDNA3.1-HNF1A-delta-IDR2
Purpose: Expression of FLAG tagged HNF1A with deletion of a intrinsically disordered regions (AA545-573)
Depositing lab: Jorge Ferrer. Depositing organization: Imperial College London. Publication: The HASTER lncRNA promoter is a cis-acting transcriptional stabilizer of HNF1A. Beucher A, Miguel-Escalada I, Balboa D, De Vas MG, Maestro MA, Garcia-Hurtado J, Bernal A, Gonzalez-Franco R, Vargiu P, Heyn H, Ravassard P, Ortega S, Ferrer J. Nat Cell Biol. 2022 Oct 6. pii: 10.1038/s41556-022-00996-8. doi: 10.1038/s41556-022-00996-8. PubMed 36202974.
Backbone
  Vector backbone: pcDNA3.1-Flag-UTR
  Vector type: Mammalian Expression
Growth in bacteria
  Bacterial resistance: Ampicillin, 100 μg/mL
  Growth temperature: 37°C
  Growth strain: DH5alpha
  Copy number: High Copy
Gene/Insert
  Gene/Insert name: HNF1 homeobox A (alt name: HNF1A)
  Species: H. sapiens (human)
  Mutation: Deletion of amino acids 545-573
  Entrez Gene: HNF1A (a.k.a. HNF-1-alpha, HNF-1A, HNF1, HNF1alpha, HNF4A, IDDM20, LFB1, MODY3, TCF-1, TCF1)
  Promoter: CMV
  Tag / fusion protein: FLAG tag (C terminal on backbone)
  Cloning method: Gibson Cloning
  Sequencing primers: 5′ CGCAAATGGGCGGTAGGCGTG; 3′ actccattcgggtgttcttg
Terms and licenses: Academic/Nonprofit Terms; Industry Terms: Not Available to Industry
How to cite: pcDNA3.1-HNF1A-delta-IDR2 was a gift from Jorge Ferrer (Addgene plasmid # 183238 ; http://n2t.net/addgene:183238 ; RRID:Addgene_183238)
